>Addgene plasmid #223454 | pEY107 | addgene full sequence | sequence record 441744 | Addgene NGS Result
TCACACAGGAAACAGCTATGACCATGATTACGCCAAGCTGTAAGTTTAAACATGATCTTACTAACTAACT
ATTCTCATTTAAATTTTCAGAGCTTAAAAATGGCTGAAATCACTCACAACGATGGATACGCTAACAACTT
GGAAATGAAATAAGCTTGCATGCCTGCAGAAAGAAAGAACATTTTAAACATGGGGCATCGTGGCCAAAAT
AACAAAGTGTGCTCCTAATTCGCCATACTTTACGCGCAAAGTTAAAAAATTTTATTGGAAAAGAACATTA
ATATGCTTGATTTAATTTTACGCTAAAATTTTGAATTTTTGAAAAAAAATTTCAAATTTTAAGTTTTCAA
AAAAATTTTTTTTTTCAATTTCAAATTTTCAAAAAAAAATTTATACCAAAATACCTACCCAAAAAAAGTT
ACTTTAAAAATCAATATAGCGCAATAACTTCTGGAAATTTGACGAATTTTTTTTCAAAGCAGTAATCAAG
AAACAAATTCAAAAAAATCAAATACTAGGCTCATTCAAGAATAAAAACAAATTTAAATTTCCAATTTTCA
GTAGAAATTTTTTCCAACTTTTGTCTTTTTGCAAACGATGCCCCACAGTGAGCTTCCACGTCACCACTTA
TCCCATTTCCTTACCGCCACTTTGCGCCTTCTAATCCGTCCATTTCAAAACTCGAGTACTTTTCTTTCTC
CCGGCCTTTCTCCATGTCATCCCACACCTCTTCCCGTGCTAATTGCCACGGAAATAGTGTAGAAGCCTAC
GAGACGCAGCACACAACGTTTTGCTTATTAGTACGTTCATTGAAATGAGCAGCAGAAGAGATGAAGTCGT
CCTTTTGACACATACCCTACTTTAGATTATTATTATTATTACTACTACTACTACTATAGAATTCCTATTA
TACATCTGGTAACTCCAATAATTCGACGAACGTATAATAAGAAAATTATTAAGAAAAGTGAGTCGTTCCG
ATGACAGATGGGACCTTTTTTTCAATATTAGGAAAATTATTTTTGAATCACCTGAGAATGTCGCATGCCC
ACACAGATACACAAACATTTTTCAAAATTTCTGATTTTCTAGGTTCGTGGGCTAGAAAACTAAAGAAAAA
ACTCGGCCACCAATTTTTTCCGGTGGCCGAGTTTTCTGAGTTTCTCGGCCACTAAGTGGGGGCTAGGCTG
TCCCACCACGTTCCCGGGATTGGCCAAAGGACCCAAAGGTATGTTTCGAATGATACTAACATAACATAGA
ACATTTTCAGGAGGACCCTTGGAGGGTACCGGTTTTCCCAGTCACGACGCGTGGTACCGAGCTCAGAAAA
AATGACCGCTCCAAAGAAGAAACGCAAAGTACCGAGCTCAGAAAAAATGACGGCACCTAAAAAGAAACGC
AAAGTACCGGTCGCCGAGAAGACAGCCCCAAAAAAGAAGCGTAAAGTTCCACGCGTCATGGGAGTAAGTT
TAAACAGTTCGGTACTAACTAACCATACATATTTAAATTTTCAGCGCGCTGTCTCCAAGGGAGAGGAGCT
CATCAAGGAGAACATGCACACCAAGCTCTACATGGAGGGAACCGTCAACAACCACCACTTCAAGTGCACC
CACGAAGGGGAGGGCAAGCCCTACGAGGGCACCCAGACCAACAGGATTAAGGTGGTGGAGGGAGGCCCCC
TGCCGTTCGCATTCGACATCCTGGCCACCTGCTTTATGTACGGGAGCAAGACCTTCATCAACCACACCCA
AGGAATCCCAGACTTCTTCAAGCAATCCTTCGTAAGTTTAAACATGATTTTACTAACTAACTAATCTGAT
TTAAATTTTCAGCCTGAGGGCTTCACATGGGAGAGAGTCACCACATACGAAGACGGGGGCGTGCTTACCG
TTACCCAGGACACCAGCCTCCAGGACGGCTGCTTGATCTACAACGTCAAGCTCAGAGGGGTGAACTTCCC
ATCCAACGGCCCTGTGATGCAGAAGAAAACACTCGGCTGGGAGGCCAGTACCGAGACCCTGTACCCCGCT
GACGGCGGCCTGGAAGGCAGATGCGACATGGCCCTGAAGCTCGTGGGCGGGGGCCACCTGCACTGCAACC
TGAAGACCACATACAGATCCAAGAAACCCGCTAAGAACCTCAAGATGCCAGGAGTAAGTTTAAACATATA
TATACTAACTAACCCTGATTATTTAAATTTTCAGGTCTACTTTGTGGACCGCAGACTGGAAAGAATCAAG
GAGGCCGACAATGAGACCTACGTCGAGCAGCACGAGGTGGCTGTGGCCAGATACTGCGACCTCCCTAGCA
AACTGGGGCACAAACTTAATGGCATGGACGAGCTGTACAAGTAAGCGCCGGTCGCTACCATTACCAACTT
GTCTGGTGTCAAAAATAATAGGGGCCGCTGTCATCAGAGTAAGTTTAAACTGAGTTCTACTAACTAACGA
GTAATATTTAAATTTTCAGCATCTCGCGCCCGTGCCTCTGACTTCTAAGTCCAATTACTCTTCAACATCC
CTACATGCTCTTTCTCCCTGTGCTCCCACCCCCTATTTTTGTTATTATCAAAAAACTTCTCTTAATTTCT
TTGTTTTTTAGCTTCTTTTAAGTCACCTCTAACAATGAAATTGTGTAGATTCAAAAATAGAATTAATTCG
TAATAAAAAGTCGAAAAAAATTGTGCTCCCTCCCCCCATTAATAATAATTCTATCCCAAAATCTACACAA
TGTTCTGTGTACACTTCTTATGTTTTTTACTTCTGATAAATTTTTTTGAAACATCATAGAAAAAACCGCA
CACAAAATACCTTATCATATGTTACGTTTCAGTTTATGACCGCAATTTTTATTTCTTCGCACGTCTGGGC
CTCTCATGACGTCAAATCATGCTCATCGTGAAAAAGTTTTGGAGTATTTTTGGAATTTTTCAATCAAGTG
AAAGTTTATGAAATTAATTTTCCTGCTTTTGCTTTTTGGGGTTTCCCCTATTGTTTGTCAAGATTTCGAG
GACGGCGTTTTTCTTGCTAAAATCACAAGTATTGATGAGCACGATGCAAGAAAGATCGGAAGAAGGTTTG
GGTTTGAGGCTCAGTGGAAGGTGAGTAGAAGTTGATAATTTGAAAGTGGAGTAGTGTCTATGGGGTTTTT
GCCTTAAATGACAGAATACATTCCCAATATACCAAACATAACTGTTTCCTACTAGTCGGCCGTACGGGCC
CTTTCGTCTCGCGCGTTTCGGTGATGACGGTGAAAACCTCTGACACATGCAGCTCCCGGAGACGGTCACA
GCTTGTCTGTAAGCGGATGCCGGGAGCAGACAAGCCCGTCAGGGCGCGTCAGCGGGTGTTGGCGGGTGTC
GGGGCTGGCTTAACTATGCGGCATCAGAGCAGATTGTACTGAGAGTGCACCATATGCGGTGTGAAATACC
GCACAGATGCGTAAGGAGAAAATACCGCATCAGGCGGCCTTAAGGGCCTCGTGATACGCCTATTTTTATA
GGTTAATGTCATGATAATAATGGTTTCTTAGACGTCAGGTGGCACTTTTCGGGGAAATGTGCGCGGAACC
CCTATTTGTTTATTTTTCTAAATACATTCAAATATGTATCCGCTCATGAGACAATAACCCTGATAAATGC
TTCAATAATATTGAAAAAGGAAGAGTATGAGTATTCAACATTTCCGTGTCGCCCTTATTCCCTTTTTTGC
GGCATTTTGCCTTCCTGTTTTTGCTCACCCAGAAACGCTGGTGAAAGTAAAAGATGCTGAAGATCAGTTG
GGTGCACGAGTGGGTTACATCGAACTGGATCTCAACAGCGGTAAGATCCTTGAGAGTTTTCGCCCCGAAG
AACGTTTTCCAATGATGAGCACTTTTAAAGTTCTGCTATGTGGCGCGGTATTATCCCGTATTGACGCCGG
GCAAGAGCAACTCGGTCGCCGCATACACTATTCTCAGAATGACTTGGTTGAGTACTCACCAGTCACAGAA
AAGCATCTTACGGATGGCATGACAGTAAGAGAATTATGCAGTGCTGCCATAACCATGAGTGATAACACTG
CGGCCAACTTACTTCTGACAACGATCGGAGGACCGAAGGAGCTAACCGCTTTTTTGCACAACATGGGGGA
TCATGTAACTCGCCTTGATCGTTGGGAACCGGAGCTGAATGAAGCCATACCAAACGACGAGCGTGACACC
ACGATGCCTGTAGCAATGGCAACAACGTTGCGCAAACTATTAACTGGCGAACTACTTACTCTAGCTTCCC
GGCAACAATTAATAGACTGGATGGAGGCGGATAAAGTTGCAGGACCACTTCTGCGCTCGGCCCTTCCGGC
TGGCTGGTTTATTGCTGATAAATCTGGAGCCGGTGAGCGTGGGTCTCGCGGTATCATTGCAGCACTGGGG
CCAGATGGTAAGCCCTCCCGTATCGTAGTTATCTACACGACGGGGAGTCAGGCAACTATGGATGAACGAA
ATAGACAGATCGCTGAGATAGGTGCCTCACTGATTAAGCATTGGTAACTGTCAGACCAAGTTTACTCATA
TATACTTTAGATTGATTTAAAACTTCATTTTTAATTTAAAAGGATCTAGGTGAAGATCCTTTTTGATAAT
CTCATGACCAAAATCCCTTAACGTGAGTTTTCGTTCCACTGAGCGTCAGACCCCGTAGAAAAGATCAAAG
GATCTTCTTGAGATCCTTTTTTTCTGCGCGTAATCTGCTGCTTGCAAACAAAAAAACCACCGCTACCAGC
GGTGGTTTGTTTGCCGGATCAAGAGCTACCAACTCTTTTTCCGAAGGTAACTGGCTTCAGCAGAGCGCAG
ATACCAAATACTGTTCTTCTAGTGTAGCCGTAGTTAGGCCACCACTTCAAGAACTCTGTAGCACCGCCTA
CATACCTCGCTCTGCTAATCCTGTTACCAGTGGCTGCTGCCAGTGGCGATAAGTCGTGTCTTACCGGGTT
GGACTCAAGACGATAGTTACCGGATAAGGCGCAGCGGTCGGGCTGAACGGGGGGTTCGTGCACACAGCCC
AGCTTGGAGCGAACGACCTACACCGAACTGAGATACCTACAGCGTGAGCTATGAGAAAGCGCCACGCTTC
CCGAAGGGAGAAAGGCGGACAGGTATCCGGTAAGCGGCAGGGTCGGAACAGGAGAGCGCACGAGGGAGCT
TCCAGGGGGAAACGCCTGGTATCTTTATAGTCCTGTCGGGTTTCGCCACCTCTGACTTGAGCGTCGATTT
TTGTGATGCTCGTCAGGGGGGCGGAGCCTATGGAAAAACGCCAGCAACGCGGCCTTTTTACGGTTCCTGG
CCTTTTGCTGGCCTTTTGCTCACATGTTCTTTCCTGCGTTATCCCCTGATTCTGTGGATAACCGTATTAC
CGCCTTTGAGTGAGCTGATACCGCTCGCCGCAGCCGAACGACCGAGCGCAGCGAGTCAGTGAGCGATGAA
GCGGAAGAGCGCCCAATACGCAAACCGCCTCTCCCCGCGCGTTGGCCGATTCATTAATGCAGCTGGCACG
ACAGGTTTCCCGACTGGAAAGCGGGCAGTGAGCGCAACGCAATTAATGTGAGTTAGCTCACTCATTAGGC
ACCCCAGGCTTTACACTTTATGCTTCCGGCTCGTATGTTGTGTGGAATTGTGAGCGGATAACAATT
Features (pLannotate 1.2.2; 15 found; start..end, strand, type, name):
    152..169     -  misc_feature   MCS (fragment): pUC18/19 multiple cloning site
    305..321     -  misc_feature   cPPT/CTS (fragment): central polypurine tract and central termination sequence of HIV-1
   1291..1309    -  CDS            lacZα (fragment): LacZα fragment of β-galactosidase; lacZ fragment
   1464..1514    +  CDS            mEGFP (fragment): monomeric enhanced GFP, optimized with synthetic introns for expression in C. elegans
   1521..2351    +  CDS            mNeptune2.5: mNeptune2.5 is a basic (constitutively fluorescent) red fluorescent protein published in 2014, derived from Entacmaea quadricolor. It is reported to be a rapidly-maturing monomer with moderate acid sensitivity.
   2948..3100    +  CDS            aex-5 (fragment): AEX5_CAEEL - Also known as kpc-3 From Caenorhabditis elegans.
   3228..3263    +  CDS            rop (fragment): Rop protein, which maintains plasmids at low copy number; rop
   3365..3464    +  misc_feature   bom (fragment): basis of mobility region from pBR322
   3562..3666    +  promoter       AmpR promoter: bla
   3667..4527    +  CDS            AmpR: β-lactamase; bla; confers resistance to ampicillin, carbenicillin, and related antibiotics
   4698..5286    +  rep_origin     ori: high-copy-number ColE1/pMB1/pBR322/pUC origin of replication
   5469..5561    +  CDS            lacI (fragment): lac repressor; lacI; The lac repressor binds to the lac operator to inhibit transcription in E. coli. This inhibition can be relieved by adding lactose or isopropyl-β-D-thiogalactopyranoside (IPTG).
   5574..5595    +  protein_bind   CAP binding site: CAP binding activates transcription in the presence of cAMP. E. coli catabolite activator protein
   5610..5640    +  promoter       lac promoter: promoter for the E. coli lac operon
   5648..5664    +  protein_bind   lac operator: The lac repressor binds to the lac operator to inhibit transcription in E. coli. This inhibition can be relieved by adding lactose or isopropyl-β-D-thiogalactopyranoside (IPTG). lac repressor encoded by lacI
