[The description below was written by a language model from this plasmid's Addgene catalogue record and pLannotate feature annotations shown in this document.]
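Description:
pEY107 is a C. elegans expression plasmid built on the pPD95.62 backbone, a member of the Fire-lab family of worm reporter vectors. It serves as a transcriptional reporter in which a defined promoter fragment of the nematode gene nsy-5, designated prom3 and inserted by Gibson assembly, drives a nuclear-localised form of the far-red fluorescent protein mNeptune2.5. In bacteria the 5.7 kb plasmid is maintained through a high-copy ColE1/pUC-type origin and selected with ampicillin via the bla gene and its native promoter. Remnants of the pUC lineage (lac promoter, operator and CAP site, plus short lacZα, lacI, rop and bom fragments) are also present but have no role in the worm.

The automated feature table annotates the complete mNeptune2.5 coding sequence, immediately preceded by a short match to the worm-optimised GFP of the parental vector, which probably reflects retained upstream backbone sequence. The nsy-5 promoter itself is not annotated, but it most plausibly occupies the largely unlabelled stretch upstream of the reporter. The tiny cPPT/CTS hit within that stretch is likely a spurious match. The nuclear localisation signal is stated in the catalogue purpose but not called out as a feature, and the 3' UTR is likewise not annotated. The short aex-5 match downstream of the reporter may lie in that 3' region, but the record does not say.

The construct is one of the reporters made for NeuroPAL, a multicolour atlas in which combinations of spectrally distinct nuclear fluorophores under different neuronal promoters allow every neuron in the worm to be identified. The record defers to that publication for the specific cells labelled by this promoter fragment.
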