Addgene plasmid #223454: pEY107
Purpose: nsy-5 (prom3) fluorescent neural reporter driving nuclear mNeptune2.5 expression (refer to NeuroPAL paper for expression)
Depositing lab: Oliver Hobert & Eviatar Yemini. Depositing organization: Columbia University. Publication: NeuroPAL: A Multicolor Atlas for Whole-Brain Neuronal Identification in C. elegans. Yemini E, Lin A, Nejatbakhsh A, Varol E, Sun R, Mena GE, Samuel ADT, Paninski L, Venkatachalam V, Hobert O. Cell. 2021 Jan 7;184(1):272-288.e11. doi: 10.1016/j.cell.2020.12.012. Epub 2020 Dec 29. PubMed 33378642.
Backbone
  Vector backbone: pPD95.62
  Vector type: Worm Expression
Growth in bacteria
  Bacterial resistance: Ampicillin, 100 μg/mL
  Growth temperature: 37°C
  Growth strain: DH5alpha
  Copy number: Unknown
Gene/Insert
  Gene/Insert name: nsy-5(prom3)
  Species: C. elegans (nematode)
  Cloning method: Gibson Cloning
Terms and licenses: Academic/Nonprofit Terms; Industry Terms: Not Available to Industry
How to cite: pEY107 was a gift from Oliver Hobert & Eviatar Yemini (Addgene plasmid # 223454 ; http://n2t.net/addgene:223454 ; RRID:Addgene_223454)
